Addgene plasmid #213685: pAAV GFP
Purpose: Expresses Green Fluorescent Protein (GFP) with an N-terminal twin-Strep tag
Depositing lab: Thomas Kukar. Depositing organization: Emory University. Publication: Granulins rescue inflammation, lysosome dysfunction, lipofuscin, and neuropathology in a mouse model of progranulin deficiency. Root J, Mendsaikhan A, Taylor G, Merino P, Nandy S, Wang M, Araujo LT, Ryu D, Holler C, Thompson BM, Astarita G, Blain JF, Kukar T. Cell Rep. 2024 Nov 19;43(12):114985. doi: 10.1016/j.celrep.2024.114985. PubMed 39565694.
Backbone
  Vector backbone: pAAV CTR0
  Vector type: AAV
Growth in bacteria
  Bacterial resistance: Ampicillin, 100 μg/mL
  Growth temperature: 30°C
  Growth strain: NEB Stable
  Copy number: Unknown
Gene/Insert
  Gene/Insert name: Twin-Strep GFP
  Promoter: cytomegalovirus enhancer/chicken β-actin promoter
  Tag / fusion protein: Twin-Strep (N terminal on insert)
  Cloning method: Restriction Enzyme; 5′ cloning site HindIII (not destroyed); 3′ cloning site XhoI (not destroyed)
  Sequencing primers: 5′ gcaacgtgctggttattgtgc
Terms and licenses: Academic/Nonprofit Terms; Industry Terms: Not Available to Industry
How to cite: pAAV GFP was a gift from Thomas Kukar (Addgene plasmid # 213685 ; http://n2t.net/addgene:213685 ; RRID:Addgene_213685)
