[The description below was written by a language model from this plasmid's Addgene catalogue record and pLannotate feature annotations shown in this document.]
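Description:
pAAV GFP is an adeno-associated virus transfer plasmid of about 6.3 kb, built on the pAAV CTR0 backbone, that expresses green fluorescent protein carrying an N-terminal twin-Strep tag. It is propagated in E. coli through a high-copy ColE1/pUC-type origin and selected with ampicillin via the β-lactamase gene. The record specifies a recombination-deficient strain, a common precaution for keeping the repeat-rich ITRs intact. The backbone also carries what appear to be pBR322-derived remnants (fragments of rop, bom, the tetracycline resistance gene and lacI), an SV40 promoter lying outside the ITRs and an SP6 promoter; none of these has a stated function in the construct.

The expression cassette sits between AAV2 inverted terminal repeats, which are annotated only as fragments and which direct replication and packaging of the intervening DNA into AAV particles when rep, cap and helper functions are supplied in trans. Transcription is driven by the hybrid cytomegalovirus enhancer/chicken β-actin promoter, followed by intron sequence annotated as fragments of β-actin-derived hybrid and chimeric introns, an arrangement that gives strong, broadly active expression in mammalian cells. The Twin-Strep GFP insert was cloned between HindIII and XhoI sites. The feature table detects a Strep-tag II fragment just upstream of an Aequorea victoria-derived green fluorescent protein coding sequence. The tag binds Strep-Tactin, allowing affinity capture or detection of the protein. A WPRE downstream of the reporter enhances transcript stability and expression, and a bovine growth hormone polyadenylation signal terminates the message.

The associated study concerns granulin delivery in a mouse model of progranulin deficiency. This suggests that the plasmid serves as a tagged fluorescent control vector, although the record itself states only that it expresses twin-Strep GFP.
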