Features (pLannotate 1.2.2; 21 found; start..end, strand, type, name):
      2..133     -  repeat_region  AAV2 ITR (fragment): inverted terminal repeat of adeno-associated virus serotype 2 inverted
    189..437     +  enhancer       CMV enhancer (fragment): human cytomegalovirus immediate early enhancer
    439..716     +  promoter       chicken β-actin promoter: No description available
    717..852     +  intron         hybrid intron (fragment): hybrid between chicken β-actin (CBA) and minute virus of mice (MMV) introns (Gray et al., 2011)
    941..1071    +  intron         chimeric intron (fragment): chimera between introns from chicken β-actin and rabbit β-globin
   1258..1277    +  CDS            Strep-Tag II (fragment): peptide that binds Strep-Tactin®, an engineered form of streptavidin
   1327..2037    +  CDS            sg25: sg25 is a basic (constitutively fluorescent) green fluorescent protein published in 1997, derived from Aequorea victoria.
   2123..2711    +  misc_feature   WPRE: woodchuck hepatitis virus posttranscriptional regulatory element
   2744..2968    +  polyA_signal   bGH poly(A) signal: bovine growth hormone polyadenylation signal
   2972..2993    +  promoter       SV40 promoter (fragment): SV40 enhancer and early promoter
   3054..3145    +  repeat_region  AAV2 ITR (fragment): inverted terminal repeat of adeno-associated virus serotype 2 inverted
   3145..3174    -  repeat_region  AAV2 ITR (fragment): inverted terminal repeat of adeno-associated virus serotype 2 inverted
   3178..3507    -  promoter       SV40 promoter: SV40 enhancer and early promoter
   3514..3570    -  CDS            lacI (fragment): lac repressor; lacI; The lac repressor binds to the lac operator to inhibit transcription in E. coli. This inhibition can be relieved by adding lactose or isopropyl-β-D-thiogalactopyranoside (IPTG).
   3753..4341    -  rep_origin     ori: high-copy-number ColE1/pMB1/pBR322/pUC origin of replication
   4512..5372    -  CDS            AmpR: β-lactamase; bla; confers resistance to ampicillin, carbenicillin, and related antibiotics
   5373..5477    -  promoter       AmpR promoter: bla
   5572..5607    +  CDS            rop (fragment): Rop protein, which maintains plasmids at low copy number; rop
   5709..5757    +  misc_feature   bom (fragment): basis of mobility region from pBR322
   5758..6037    -  CDS            TcR (fragment): tetracycline efflux protein; tet; confers resistance to tetracycline
   6265..6283    +  promoter       SP6 promoter: promoter for bacteriophage SP6 RNA polymerase
>Addgene plasmid #213685 | pAAV GFP | addgene full sequence | sequence record 455753 | Addgene NGS Result
TAGCTGCGCGCTCGCTCGCTCACTGAGGCCGCCCGGGCAAAGCCCGGGCGTCGGGCGACCTTTGGTCGCC
CGGCCTCAGTGAGCGAGCGAGCGCGCAGAGAGGGAGTGGCCAACTCCATCACTAGGGGTTCCTTGTAGTT
AATGATTAACCCGCCATGCTACTTATCTACGTAGCCATGCTCTAGGTACCATTGACGTCAATAATGACGT
ATGTTCCCATAGTAACGCCAATAGGGACTTTCCATTGACGTCAATGGGTGGAGTATTTACGGTAAACTGC
CCACTTGGCAGTACATCAAGTGTATCATATGCCAAGTACGCCCCCTATTGACGTCAATGACGGTAAATGG
CCCGCCTGGCATTATGCCCAGTACATGACCTTATGGGACTTTCCTACTTGGCAGTACATCTACGTATTAG
TCATCGCTATTACCATGGTCGAGGTGAGCCCCACGTTCTGCTTCACTCTCCCCATCTCCCCCCCCTCCCC
ACCCCCAATTTTGTATTTATTTATTTTTTAATTATTTTGTGCAGCGATGGGGGCGGGGGGGGGGGGGGGG
CGCGCGCCGGGGGGGGGGGGGGGGGGGGGGGGGGGGGGSGGGGSGRGGCGGAGAGGKGCGGCGGCAGCCA
ATCAGAGCGGCGCGCTCCGAAAGTTTCCTTTTATGGCGAGGCGGCGGCGGCGGCGGCCCTATAAAAAGCG
AAGCGCGCGGCGGGCGGGAGTCGCTGCGCGCTGCCTTCGCCCCGTGCCCCGCTCCGCCGCCGCCTCGCGC
CGCCCGCCCCGGCTCTGACTGACCGCGTTACTCCCACAGGTGAGCGGGCGGGACGGCCCTTCTCCTCCGG
GCTGTAATTAGCGCTTGGTTTAATGACGGCTTGTTTCTTTTCTGTGGCTGCGTGAAAGCCTTGAGGGGCT
CCGGGAGGGCCCTTTGTGCGGGGGGAGCGGCTCGGGGCTGTCCGCGGGGGGACGGCTGCCTTCGGGGGGG
ACGGGGCAGGGCGGGGTTCGGCTTCTGGCGTGTGACCGGCGGCTCTAGAGCCTCTGCTAACCATGTTCAT
GCCTTCTTCTTTTTCCTACAGCTCCTGGGCAACGTGCTGGTTATTGTGCTGTCTCATCATTTTGGCAAAG
AATTGGATCAAAGCTTGGTACCGAGCTCGGATCCACTAGTAACGGCCGCCAGTGTGCTGGAATTCGCCGC
CACCATGGCGGCCGCCGGCTGGAGCCACCCTCAGTTCGAGAAGGGAGGAGGAGGCGGAGGCGGAGGATGG
AGCCACCCGCAGTTCGAGAAAGGAGCTAGTGGCGGAGAGAATCTGTATTTTCAGGGCGGAGGCGGAGCTA
GCAAGGGCGAGGAGCTGTTCACCGGGGTGGTGCCCATCCTGGTCGAGCTGGACGGCGACGTAAACGGCCA
CAAGTTCAGCGTGTCCGGCGAGGGCGAGGGCGATGCCACCTACGGCAAGCTGACCCTGAAGTTCATCTGC
ACCACCGGCAAGCTGCCCGTGCCCTGGCCCACACTAGTGACCACCCTGTGCTACGGCGTGCAGTGCTTCA
GCCGCTACCCCGACCACATGAAGCAGCACGACTTCTTCAAGTCCGCCATGCCCGAAGGCTACGTCCAGGA
GCGCACCATCTTCTTCAAGGACGACGGCAACTTCAAGACCCGCGCCGAGGTGAAGTTCGAGGGCGACACC
CTGGTGAACCGCATCGAGCTGAAGGGCATCGACTTCAAGGAGGACGGCAACATCCTGGGGCACAAGCTGG
AGTACAACTACAACAGCCACAACGTCTATATCATGGCCGACAAGCAGAAGAACGGCATCAAGGTTAACTT
CAAGACCCGCCACAACATCGAGGACGGCAGCGTGCAGCTCGCCGACCACTACCAGCAGAACACCCCCATC
GGCGACGGCCCCGTGCTGCTGCCCGACAACCACTACCTGAGCACCCAGTCCGCCCTGAGCAAAGACCCCA
ACGAGAAGCGCGATCACATGGTCCTGCTGGAGTTCGTGACCGCCGCCGGCATCACTCACGGCATGGACGA
GCTGTACAAGTAAGGATCCACTAGTAACGGCCGCCAGTGTGCTGGAATTCTGCAGATATCGCGGCCGCAC
TAGTCTCGAGCAGCTTATCGATAATCAACCTCTGGATTACAAAATTTGTGAAAGATTGACTGGTATTCTT
AACTATGTTGCTCCTTTTACGCTATGTGGATACGCTGCTTTAATGCCTTTGTATCATGCTATTGCTTCCC
GTATGGCTTTCATTTTCTCCTCCTTGTATAAATCCTGGTTGCTGTCTCTTTATGAGGAGTTGTGGCCCGT
TGTCAGGCAACGTGGCGTGGTGTGCACTGTGTTTGCTGACGCAACCCCCACTGGTTGGGGCATTGCCACC
ACCTGTCAGCTCCTTTCCGGGACTTTCGCTTTCCCCCTCCCTATTGCCACGGCGGAACTCATCGCCGCCT
GCCTTGCCCGCTGCTGGACAGGGGCTCGGCTGTTGGGCACTGACAATTCCGTGGTGTTGTCGGGGAAATC
ATCGTCCTTTCCTTGGCTGCTCGCCTGTGTTGCCACCTGGATTCTGCGCGGGACGTCCTTCTGCTACGTC
CCTTCGGCCCTCAATCCAGCGGACCTTCCTTCCCGCGGCCTGCTGCCGGCTCTGCGGCCTCTTCCGCGTC
TTCGCCTTCGCCCTCAGACGAGTCGGATCTCCCTTTGGGCCGCCTCCCCGCATCGATACCGTCGACTCGC
TGATCAGCCTCGACTGTGCCTTCTAGTTGCCAGCCATCTGTTGTTTGCCCCTCCCCCGTGCCTTCCTTGA
CCCTGGAAGGTGCCACTCCCACTGTCCTTTCCTAATAAAATGAGGAAATTGCATCGCATTGTCTGAGTAG
GTGTCATTCTATTCTGGGGGGTGGGGTGGGGCAGGACAGCAAGGGGGAGGATTGGGAAGACAATAGCAGG
CATGCTGGGGATGCGGTGGGCTCTATGGCTTCTGAGGCGGAAAGAACCAGCTGGGGCTCGACTAGAGCAT
GGCTACGTAGATAAGTAGCATGGCGGGTTAATCATTAACTACAAGGAACCCCTAGTGATGGAGTTGGCCA
CTCCCTCTCTGCGCGCTCGCTCGCTCACTGAGGCCGGGCGACCAAAGGTCGCCCGACGCCCGGGCGGCCT
CAGTGAGCGAGCGAGCGCGCAGAGCTTTTTGCAAAAGCCTAGGCCTCCAAAAAAGCCTCCTCACTACTTC
TGGAATAGCTCAGAGGCCGAGGCGGCCTCGGCCTCTGCATAAATAAAAAAAATTAGTCAGCCATGGGGCG
GAGAATGGGCGGAACTGGGCGGAGTTAGGGGCGGGATGGGCGGAGTTAGGGGCGGGACTATGGTTGCTGA
CTAATTGAGATGCATGCTTTGCATACTTCTGCCTGCTGGGGAGCCTGGGGACTTTCCACACCTGGTTGCT
GACTAATTGAGATGCATGCTTTGCATACTTCTGCCTGCTGGGGAGCCTGGGGACTTTCCACACCCTAACT
GACACACATTCCACAGCTGCATTAATGAATCGGCCAACGCGCGGGGAGAGGCGGTTTGCGTATTGGGCGC
TCTTCCGCTTCCTCGCTCACTGACTCGCTGCGCTCGGTCGTTCGGCTGCGGCGAGCGGTATCAGCTCACT
CAAAGGCGGTAATACGGTTATCCACAGAATCAGGGGATAACGCAGGAAAGAACATGTGAGCAAAAGGCCA
GCAAAAGGCCAGGAACCGTAAAAAGGCCGCGTTGCTGGCGTTTTTCCATAGGCTCCGCCCCCCTGACGAG
CATCACAAAAATCGACGCTCAAGTCAGAGGTGGCGAAACCCGACAGGACTATAAAGATACCAGGCGTTTC
CCCCTGGAAGCTCCCTCGTGCGCTCTCCTGTTCCGACCCTGCCGCTTACCGGATACCTGTCCGCCTTTCT
CCCTTCGGGAAGCGTGGCGCTTTCTCATAGCTCACGCTGTAGGTATCTCAGTTCGGTGTAGGTCGTTCGC
TCCAAGCTGGGCTGTGTGCACGAACCCCCCGTTCAGCCCGACCGCTGCGCCTTATCCGGTAACTATCGTC
TTGAGTCCAACCCGGTAAGACACGACTTATCGCCACTGGCAGCAGCCACTGGTAACAGGATTAGCAGAGC
GAGGTATGTAGGCGGTGCTACAGAGTTCTTGAAGTGGTGGCCTAACTACGGCTACACTAGAAGAACAGTA
TTTGGTATCTGCGCTCTGCTGAAGCCAGTTACCTTCGGAAAAAGAGTTGGTAGCTCTTGATCCGGCAAAC
AAACCACCGCTGGTAGCGGTGGTTTTTTTGTTTGCAAGCAGCAGATTACGCGCAGAAAAAAAGGATCTCA
AGAAGATCCTTTGATCTTTTCTACGGGGTCTGACGCTCAGTGGAACGAAAACTCACGTTAAGGGATTTTG
GTCATGAGATTATCAAAAAGGATCTTCACCTAGATCCTTTTAAATTAAAAATGAAGTTTTAAATCAATCT
AAAGTATATATGAGTAAACTTGGTCTGACAGTTACCAATGCTTAATCAGTGAGGCACCTATCTCAGCGAT
CTGTCTATTTCGTTCATCCATAGTTGCCTGACTCCCCGTCGTGTAGATAACTACGATACGGGAGGGCTTA
CCATCTGGCCCCAGTGCTGCAATGATACCGCGAGACCCACGCTCACCGGCTCCAGATTTATCAGCAATAA
ACCAGCCAGCCGGAAGGGCCGAGCGCAGAAGTGGTCCTGCAACTTTATCCGCCTCCATCCAGTCTATTAA
TTGTTGCCGGGAAGCTAGAGTAAGTAGTTCGCCAGTTAATAGTTTGCGCAACGTTGTTGCCATTGCTACA
GGCATCGTGGTGTCACGCTCGTCGTTTGGTATGGCTTCATTCAGCTCCGGTTCCCAACGATCAAGGCGAG
TTACATGATCCCCCATGTTGTGCAAAAAAGCGGTTAGCTCCTTCGGTCCTCCGATCGTTGTCAGAAGTAA
GTTGGCCGCAGTGTTATCACTCATGGTTATGGCAGCACTGCATAATTCTCTTACTGTCATGCCATCCGTA
AGATGCTTTTCTGTGACTGGTGAGTACTCAACCAAGTCATTCTGAGAATAGTGTATGCGGCGACCGAGTT
GCTCTTGCCCGGCGTCAATACGGGATAATACCGCGCCACATAGCAGAACTTTAAAAGTGCTCATCATTGG
AAAACGTTCTTCGGGGCGAAAACTCTCAAGGATCTTACCGCTGTTGAGATCCAGTTCGATGTAACCCACT
CGTGCACCCAACTGATCTTCAGCATCTTTTACTTTCACCAGCGTTTCTGGGTGAGCAAAAACAGGAAGGC
AAAATGCCGCAAAAAAGGGAATAAGGGCGACACGGAAATGTTGAATACTCATACTCTTCCTTTTTCAATA
TTATTGAAGCATTTATCAGGGTTATTGTCTCATGAGCGGATACATATTTGAATGTATTTAGAAAAATAAA
CAAATAGGGGTTCCGCGCACATTTCCCCGAAAAGTGCCACCTGACGTCTAAGAAACCATTATTATCATGA
CATTAACCTATAAAAATAGGCGTATCACGAGGCCCTTTCGTCTCGCGCGTTTCGGTGATGACGGTGAAAA
CCTCTGACACATGCAGCTCCCGGAGACGGTCACAGCTTGTCTGTAAGCGGATGCCGGGAGCAGACAAGCC
CGTCAGGGCGCGTCAGCGGGTGTTGGCGGGTGTCGGGGCTGGCTTAACTATGCGGCATCAGAGCAGATTG
TACTGAGAGTGCACCATTCGACGCTCTCCCTTATGCGACTCCTGCATTAGGAAGCAGCCCAGTAGTAGGT
TGAGGCCGTTGAGCACCGCCGCCGCAAGGAATGGTGCATGCAAGGAGATGGCGCCCAACAGTCCCCCGGC
CACGGGGCCTGCCACCATACCCACGCCGAAACAAGCGCTCATGAGCCCGAAGTGGCGAGCCCGATCTTCC
CCATCGGTGATGTCGGCGATATAGGCGCCAGCAACCGCACCTGTGGCGCCGGTGATGCCGGCCACGATGC
GTCCGGCGTAGAGGATCTGGCTAGCGATGACCCTGCTGATTGGTTCGCTGACCATTTCCGGGTGCGGGAC
GGCGTTACCAGAAACTCAGAAGGTTCGTCCAACCAAACCGACTCTGACGGCAGTTTACGAGAGAGATGAT
AGGGTCTGCTTCAGTAAGCCAGATGCTACACAATTAGGCTTGTACATATTGTCGTTAGAACGCGGCTACA
ATTAATACATAACCTTATGTATCATACACATACGATTTAGGTGACACTATAGAATACACGGAATTAATTC
